>Addgene plasmid #227839 | pcDNA 3.3 C-FLAG PDZD8-T527A | addgene full sequence | sequence record 477905 | Addgene NGS Result
GTTAGGCGTTTTGCGCTGCTTCGCGATGTACGGGCCAGATATACGCGTTGACATTGATTATTGACTAGTT
ATTAATAGTAATCAATTACGGGGTCATTAGTTCATAGCCCATATATGGAGTTCCGCGTTACATAACTTAC
GGTAAATGGCCCGCCTGGCTGACCGCCCAACGACCCCCGCCCATTGACGTCAATAATGACGTATGTTCCC
ATAGTAACGCCAATAGGGACTTTCCATTGACGTCAATGGGTGGAGTATTTACGGTAAACTGCCCACTTGG
CAGTACATCAAGTGTATCATATGCCAAGTACGCCCCCTATTGACGTCAATGACGGTAAATGGCCCGCCTG
GCATTATGCCCAGTACATGACCTTATGGGACTTTCCTACTTGGCAGTACATCTACGTATTAGTCATCGCT
ATTACCATGGTGATGCGGTTTTGGCAGTACATCAATGGGCGTGGATAGCGGTTTGACTCACGGGGATTTC
CAAGTCTCCACCCCATTGACGTCAATGGGAGTTTGTTTTGGCACCAAAATCAACGGGACTTTCCAAAATG
TCGTAACAACTCCGCCCCATTGACGCAAATGGGCGGTAGGCGTGTACGGTGGGAGGTCTATATAAGCAGA
GCTCGTTTAGTGAACCGTCAGATCGCCTGGAGACGCCATCCACGCTGTTTTGACCTCCATAGAAGACACC
GGGACCGATCCAGCCTCCGGACTGAGCTCCTTAAGGTTAACTCTAGAGAATTCGGATCCATGGGGCTGCT
GCTCATGATCCTGGCGTCGGCCGTGCTGGGTTCCTTCCTCACGCTCCTCGCCCAGTTCTTCCTGCTGTAC
CGCAGACAGCCCGAGCCGCCGGCGGACGAGGCCGCCCGCGCGGGCGAGGGCTTCCGCTACATCAAGCCAG
TGCCGGGCCTGCTCCTAAGGGAGTACCTTTATGGCGGCGGCCGGGATGAGGAGCCCTCCGGAGCGGCCCC
TGAGGGCGGCGCGACCCCCACCGCGGCCCCCGAGACCCCCGCCCCGCCGACGCGGGAGACTTGCTACTTC
CTCAACGCCACCATCCTATTCCTGTTCCGGGAGTTGCGGGACACCGCGCTGACCCGCCGCTGGGTCACCA
AGAAGATCAAGGTGGAGTTCGAGGAGCTGCTGCAGACCAAGACGGCCGGGCGCCTGCTGGAGGGGCTGAG
CCTGCGGGACGTGTTCCTGGGCGAGACGGTGCCCTTCATCAAGACCATCCGGCTCGTGCGGCCAGTCGTG
CCCTCGGCCACCGGGGAGCCCGATGGCCCTGAAGGGGAGGCGCTGCCCGCCGCCTGCCCCGAGGAGCTGG
CCTTCGAGGCGGAGGTGGAGTACAACGGGGGCTTCCACCTGGCCATCGACGTGGACCTGGTCTTCGGCAA
GTCCGCCTACTTGTTTGTCAAGCTGTCCCGCGTGGTGGGAAGGCTGCGCTTGGTCTTTACGCGCGTGCCC
TTCACCCACTGGTTCTTCTCCTTCGTGGAAGACCCGCTGATCGACTTCGAGGTGCGCTCCCAGTTTGAAG
GGCGGCCCATGCCCCAGCTCACCTCCATCATCGTCAACCAGCTCAAGAAGATCATCAAGCGCAAGCACAC
CCTACCGAATTACAAGATCAGGTTTAAGCCGTTTTTTCCATACCAGACCTTGCAAGGATTTGAAGAAGAT
GAAGAGCATATCCATATACAACAATGGGCACTTACTGAAGGCCGTCTTAAAGTTACGTTGTTAGAATGTA
GCAGGTTACTCATTTTTGGATCCTATGACAGAGAGGCAAATGTTCATTGTACACTTGAGTTAAGCAGTAG
TGTTTGGGAAGAAAAACAGAGGAGTTCTATTAAGACGGTTGAATTAATAAAAGGAAATTTACAAAGTGTT
GGACTTACACTTCGTCTTGTCCAGTCAACTGATGGGTATGCTGGGCACGTCATCATTGAAACTGTGGCTC
CAAACTCGCCTGCTGCAATTGCAGATCTTCAGCGGGGAGATCGACTTATCGCCATTGGAGGTGTGAAAAT
CACATCAACACTGCAAGTGTTGAAGCTTATCAAGCAGGCTGGTGACCGAGTCCTGGTGTACTATGAAAGG
CCTGTTGGCCAGAGTAATCAAGGTGCAGTGCTGCAAGATAACTTTGGCCAGTTGGAAGAAAACTTTTTGT
CAAGCTCATGCCAATCGGGTTATGAAGAGGAAGCTGCCGGGTTGACAGTAGATACTGAAAGTAGAGAGCT
GGATTCTGAATTTGAAGACTTGGCAAGTGATGTCAGAGCACAAAATGAGTTCAAAGATGAGGCACAATCA
TTAAGTCATAGTCCCAAACGTGTTCCAGCAACACTTTCTATTAAACCCCTTGGAGCTATATCACCAGTTT
TAAACCGTAAATTAGCTGTAGGAAGTCACCCACTACCACCGAAAATTCAGTCCAAAGATGGAAATAAACC
TCCACCCCTAAAAACTTCTGAGATAACAGACCCAGCACAAGTGTCAAAACCAACCCAAGGATCTGCTTTC
AAACCACCTGTGCCACCACGACCACAAGCGAAAGTTCCTTTGCCTTCCGCCGATGCTCCAAATCAGGCAG
AACCAGATGTTCTCGTTGAAAAGCCAGAGAAGGTGGTGCCACCTCCTCTTGTAGATAAATCTGCTGAAAA
GCAAGCAAAAAATGTGGATGCCATAGACGATGCAGCTGCACCTAAGCAATTTTTAGCAAAGCAAGAAGTG
GCCAAAGATGTCACTTCAGAAACTTCCTGCCCTACTAAGGACAGTTCGGACGACCGTCAAACATGGGAAT
CATCAGAAATTCTTTATCGTAATAAGCTAGGAAAATGGACAAGAACCAGAGCATCCTGTTTGTTTGACAT
AGAAGCCTGTCACAGGTACTTAAACATTGCATTGTGGTGCAGGGATCCTTTCAAGTTGGGAGGTCTCATC
TGTTTGGGGCATGTTAGTTTAAAACTTGAAGATGTGGCTTTAGGATGCCTAGCTACATCAAACACGGAAT
ACCTTTCCAAATTGAGACTGGAAGCCCCCTCACCTAAGGCTATAGTCACTAGAACCGCACTACGCAATCT
GAGTATGCAAAAGGGATTCAATGACAAATTTTGCTATGGTGACATTACTATTCACTTCAAATATTTGAAA
GAAGGAGAATCAGACCACCATGTAGTTACTAACGTAGAAAAAGAAAAAGAACCCCATTTGGTTGAAGAAG
TTTCTGTTCTCCCTAAAGAGGAGCAATTTGTTGGACAGATGGGTTTAACAGAAAACAAACACAGTTTTCA
GGATACTCAGTTCCAGAACCCAACATGGTGTGACTACTGTAAGAAAAAAGTTTGGACTAAAGCAGCTTCC
CAGTGTATGTTTTGTGCTTATGTTTGCCATAAAAAATGTCAAGAAAAGTGTCTAGCTGAGACTTCTGTTT
GTGGAGCAACTGATAGGCGAATAGACAGGACACTGAAAAACCTTAGGCTGGAAGGACAGGAAACCCTCTT
AGGCCTGCCTCCTCGTGTTGATGCTGAAGCTAGCAAGTCAGTCAATAAAACAACAGGTTTGACAAGGCAT
ATTATCAATACTAGTTCTCGTTTATTAAATTTGCGTCAAGTCTCTAAAACTCGCCTTTCTGAACCAGGAA
CCGATCTCGTAGAACCTTCACCAAAACACACACCCAACACGTCAGACAACGAAGGCAGTGACACGGAGGT
CTGTGGTCCAAACAGTCCTTCTAAACGGGGAAACAGCACAGGAATAAAGTTAGTGAGAAAAGAGGGTGGT
CTGGATGACAGTGTTTTCATTGCAGTTAAAGAAATTGGTCGTGATCTGTACAGGGGCTTGCCTACAGAGG
AAAGGATCCAGAAACTAGAGTTCATGTTGGATAAGCTACAGAATGAAATTGATCAGGAGTTGGAACACAA
TAATTCCCTTGTTAGAGAAGAAAAAGAGACAACTGATACAAGGAAAAAATCACTTCTTTCTGCTGCCTTA
GCTAAATCAGGTGAAAGGCTACAAGCTCTAACACTTCTTATGATTCACTACAGAGCAGGCATTGAAGATA
TAGAAACTTTAGAAAGTCTGTCTTTAGACCAGCACTCCAAAAAAATAAGCAAGTACACAGATGATACAGA
AGAAGACCTTGATAATGAAATAAGCCAACTAATAGACTCTCAGCCATTCAGCAGCATATCAGATGACTTA
TTTGGCCCATCCGAGTCTGTGCTCGAGCCATGGAAGCTTATGGACTACAAAGACGATGACGACAAGGATA
TCTAACTGACTGAACCGGTGGTACCAAACGGGGGAGGCTAACTGAAACACGGAAGGAGACAATACCGGAA
GGAACCCGCGCTATGACGGCAATAAAAAGACAGAATAAAACGCACGGGTGTTGGGTCGTTTGTTCATAAA
CGCGGGGTTCGGTCCCAGGGCTGGCACTCTGTCGATACCCCACCGAGACCCCATTGGGGCCAATACGCCC
GCGTTTCTTCCTTTTCCCCACCCCACCCCCCAAGTTCGGGTGAAGGCCCAGGGCTCGCAGCCAACGTCGG
GGCGGCAGGCCCTGCCATAGCAGATCTGCGCAGCTGGGGCTCTAGGGGGTATCCCC
[124 nt withheld, positions 4607-4730]
C
[91 nt withheld, positions 4732-4822]
A
[49 nt withheld, positions 4824-4872]
CCTTTGACGTTGGAGTCCACGTTCTTT
[37 nt withheld, positions 4900-4936]
ACCCTATCTCGGTCTATTCTTTTGATTTATAAGGGATTTTGCCGATTTCGGCCTATTGGTTAAAAAATGA
GCTGATTTAACAAAAATTTAACGCGAATTAATTCTGTGGAATGTGTGTCAGTTAGGGTGTGGAAAGTCCC
CAGGCTCCCCAGCAGGCAGAAGTATGCAAAGCATGCATCTCAATTAGTCAGCAACCAGGTGTGGAAAGTC
CCCAGGCTCCCCAGCAGGCAGAAGTATGCAAAGCATGCATCTCAATTAGTCAGCAACCATAGTCCCGCCC
CTAACTCCGCCCATCCCGCCCCTAACTCCGCCCAGTTCCGCCCATTCTCCGCCCCATGGCTGACTAATTT
TTTTTATTTATGCAGAGGCCGAGGCCGCCTCTGCCTCTGAGCTATTCCAGAAGTAGTGAGGAGGCTTTTT
TGGAGGCCTAGGCTTTTGCAAAAAGCTCCCGGGAGCTTGTATATCCATTTTCGGATCTGATCAAGAGACA
GGATGAGGATCGTTTCGCATGATTGAACAAGATGGATTGCACGCAGGTTCTCCGGCCGCTTGGGTGGAGA
GGCTATTCGGCTATGACTGGGCACAACAGACAATCGGCTGCTCTGATGCCGCCGTGTTCCGGCTGTCAGC
GCAGGGGCGCCCGGTTCTTTTTGTCAAGACCGACCTGTCCGGTGCCCTGAATGAACTGCAGGACGAGGCA
GCGCGGCTATCGTGGCTGGCCACGACGGGCGTTCCTTGCGCAGCTGTGCTCGACGTTGTCACTGAAGCGG
GAAGGGACTGGCTGCTATTGGGCGAAGTGCCGGGGCAGGATCTCCTGTCATCTCACCTTGCTCCTGCCGA
GAAAGTATCCATCATGGCTGATGCAATGCGGCGGCTGCATACGCTTGATCCGGCTACCTGCCCATTCGAC
CACCAAGCGAAACATCGCATCGAGCGAGCACGTACTCGGATGGAAGCCGGTCTTGTCGATCAGGATGATC
TGGACGAAGAGCATCAGGGGCTCGCGCCAGCCGAACTGTTCGCCAGGCTCAAGGCGCGCATGCCCGACGG
CGAGGATCTCGTCGTGACCCATGGCGATGCCTGCTTGCCGAATATCATGGTGGAAAATGGCCGCTTTTCT
GGATTCATCGACTGTGGCCGGCTGGGTGTGGCGGACCGCTATCAGGACATAGCGTTGGCTACCCGTGATA
TTGCTGAAGAGCTTGGCGGCGAATGGGCTGACCGCTTCCTCGTGCTTTACGGTATCGCCGCTCCCGATTC
GCAGCGCATCGCCTTCTATCGCCTTCTTGACGAGTTCTTCTGAGCGGGACTCTGGGGTTCGCGAAATGAC
CGACCAAGCGACGCCCAACCTGCCATCACGAGATTTCGATTCCACCGCCGCCTTCTATGAAAGGTTGGGC
TTCGGAATCGTTTTCCGGGACGCCGGCTGGATGATCCTCCAGCGCGGGGATCTCATGCTGGAGTTCTTCG
CCCACCCCAACTTGTTTATTGCAGCTTATAATGGTTACAAATAAAGCAATAGCATCACAAATTTCACAAA
TAAAGCATTTTTTTCACTGCATTCTAGTTGTGGTTTGTCCAAACTCATCAATGTATCTTATCATGTCTGT
ATACCGTCGACCTCTAGCTAGAGCTTGGCGTAATCATGGTCATAGCTGTTTCCTGTGTGAAATTGTTATC
CGCTCACAATTCCACACAACATACGAGCCGGAAGCATAAAGTGTAAAGCCTGGGGTGCCTAATGAGTGAG
CTAACTCACATTAATTGCGTTGCGCTCACTGCCCGCTTTCCAGTCGGGAAACCTGTCGTGCCAGCTGCAT
TAATGAATCGGCCAACGCGCGGGGAGAGGCGGTTTGCGTATTGGGCGCTCTTCCGCTTCCTCGCTCACTG
ACTCGCTGCGCTCGGTCGTTCGGCTGCGGCGAGCGGTATCAGCTCACTCAAAGGCGGTAATACGGTTATC
CACAGAATCAGGGGATAACGCAGGAAAGAACATGTGAGCAAAAGGCCAGCAAAAGGCCAGGAACCGTAAA
AAGGCCGCGTTGCTGGCGTTTTTCCATAGGCTCCGCCCCCCTGACGAGCATCACAAAAATCGACGCTCAA
GTCAGAGGTGGCGAAACCCGACAGGACTATAAAGATACCAGGCGTTTCCCCCTGGAAGCTCCCTCGTGCG
CTCTCCTGTTCCGACCCTGCCGCTTACCGGATACCTGTCCGCCTTTCTCCCTTCGGGAAGCGTGGCGCTT
TCTCATAGCTCACGCTGTAGGTATCTCAGTTCGGTGTAGGTCGTTCGCTCCAAGCTGGGCTGTGTGCACG
AACCCCCCGTTCAGCCCGACCGCTGCGCCTTATCCGGTAACTATCGTCTTGAGTCCAACCCGGTAAGACA
CGACTTATCGCCACTGGCAGCAGCCACTGGTAACAGGATTAGCAGAGCGAGGTATGTAGGCGGTGCTACA
GAGTTCTTGAAGTGGTGGCCTAACTACGGCTACACTAGAAGAACAGTATTTGGTATCTGCGCTCTGCTGA
AGCCAGTTACCTTCGGAAAAAGAGTTGGTAGCTCTTGATCCGGCAAACAAACCACCGCTGGTAGCGGTGG
TTTTTTTGTTTGCAAGCAGCAGATTACGCGCAGAAAAAAAGGATCTCAAGAAGATCCTTTGATCTTTTCT
ACGGGGTCTGACGCTCAGTGGAACGAAAACTCACGTTAAGGGATTTTGGTCATGAGATTATCAAAAAGGA
TCTTCACCTAGATCCTTTTAAATTAAAAATGAAGTTTTAAATCAATCTAAAGTATATATGAGTAAACTTG
GTCTGACAGTTACCAATGCTTAATCAGTGAGGCACCTATCTCAGCGATCTGTCTATTTCGTTCATCCATA
GTTGCCTGACTCCCCGTCGTGTAGATAACTACGATACGGGAGGGCTTACCATCTGGCCCCAGTGCTGCAA
TGATACCGCGAGACCCACGCTCACCGGCTCCAGATTTATCAGCAATAAACCAGCCAGCCGGAAGGGCCGA
GCGCAGAAGTGGTCCTGCAACTTTATCCGCCTCCATCCAGTCTATTAATTGTTGCCGGGAAGCTAGAGTA
AGTAGTTCGCCAGTTAATAGTTTGCGCAACGTTGTTGCCATTGCTACAGGCATCGTGGTGTCACGCTCGT
CGTTTGGTATGGCTTCATTCAGCTCCGGTTCCCAACGATCAAGGCGAGTTACATGATCCCCCATGTTGTG
CAAAAAAGCGGTTAGCTCCTTCGGTCCTCCGATCGTTGTCAGAAGTAAGTTGGCCGCAGTGTTATCACTC
ATGGTTATGGCAGCACTGCATAATTCTCTTACTGTCATGCCATCCGTAAGATGCTTTTCTGTGACTGGTG
AGTACTCAACCAAGTCATTCTGAGAATAGTGTATGCGGCGACCGAGTTGCTCTTGCCCGGCGTCAATACG
GGATAATACCGCGCCACATAGCAGAACTTTAAAAGTGCTCATCATTGGAAAACGTTCTTCGGGGCGAAAA
CTCTCAAGGATCTTACCGCTGTTGAGATCCAGTTCGATGTAACCCACTCGTGCACCCAACTGATCTTCAG
CATCTTTTACTTTCACCAGCGTTTCTGGGTGAGCAAAAACAGGAAGGCAAAATGCCGCAAAAAAGGGAAT
AAGGGCGACACGGAAATGTTGAATACTCATACTCTTCCTTTTTCAATATTATTGAAGCATTTATCAGGGT
TATTGTCTCATGAGCGGATACATATTTGAATGTATTTAGAAAAATAAACAAATAGGGGTTCCGCGCACAT
TTCCCCGAAAAGTGCCACCTGACGTCGACGGATCGGGAGATCTCCCGATCCCCTATGGTGCACTCTCAGT
ACAATCTGCTCTGATGCCGCATAGTTAAGCCAGTATCTGCTCCCTGCTTGTGTGTTGGAGGTCGCTGAGT
AGTGCGCGAGCAAAATTTAAGCTACAACAAGGCAAGGCTTGACCGACAATTGCATGAAGAATCTGCTTAG
G
Features (pLannotate 1.2.2; 19 found; start..end, strand, type, name):
     50..429     +  enhancer       CMV enhancer: human cytomegalovirus immediate early enhancer
    430..633     +  promoter       CMV promoter: human cytomegalovirus (CMV) immediate early promoter
    760..4221    +  CDS            PDZD8: PDZD8_HUMAN - Also known as PDZK8. Experimental evidence at protein level: Swiss-Prot protein existence level 1. Molecular tethering protein that connects endoplasmic reticulum and mitochondria membranes (PubMed:29097544). PDZD8-dependent endoplasmic reticulum-mitochondria membrane tethering is essential for endoplasmic reticulum-mitochondria Ca(2+) transfer (PubMed:29097544). In neurons, involved in the regulation of dendritic Ca(2+) dynamics by regulating mitochondrial Ca(2+) uptake in neurons (PubMed:29097544). Plays an indirect role in the regulation of cell morphology and cytoskeletal org
   4242..4262    +  CDS            3xFLAG (fragment): three tandem FLAG® epitope tags
   4357..4405    +  polyA_signal   HSV TK poly(A) signal: herpes simplex virus thymidine kinase polyadenylation signal (Cole and Stacy, 1985)
   4496..4512    -  polyA_signal   bGH poly(A) signal (fragment): bovine growth hormone polyadenylation signal
   4607..5035    +  rep_origin     f1 ori (sequence partly withheld): f1 bacteriophage origin of replication; arrow indicates direction of (+) strand synthesis
   5049..5378    +  promoter       SV40 promoter: SV40 enhancer and early promoter
   5445..6236    +  CDS            neo: KKA2_KLEPN - Also known as kan, nptII. Experimental evidence at protein level: Swiss-Prot protein existence level 1. Resistance to kanamycin, neomycin, paromomycin, ribostamycin, butirosin and gentamicin B. From Klebsiella pneumoniae.
   6262..6420    +  CDS            ble (fragment): BLE_KLEPN - Experimental evidence at protein level: Swiss-Prot protein existence level 1. Binding protein with a strong affinity to the bleomycin family of antibiotics. Binds to CL990; an antimitotic-antibiotic compound. From Klebsiella pneumoniae.
   6415..6536    +  polyA_signal   SV40 poly(A) signal: SV40 polyadenylation signal
   6609..6625    -  protein_bind   lac operator: The lac repressor binds to the lac operator to inhibit transcription in E. coli. This inhibition can be relieved by adding lactose or isopropyl-β-D-thiogalactopyranoside (IPTG). lac repressor encoded by lacI
   6633..6663    -  promoter       lac promoter: promoter for the E. coli lac operon
   6678..6699    -  protein_bind   CAP binding site: CAP binding activates transcription in the presence of cAMP. E. coli catabolite activator protein
   6712..6804    -  CDS            lacI (fragment): lac repressor; lacI; The lac repressor binds to the lac operator to inhibit transcription in E. coli. This inhibition can be relieved by adding lactose or isopropyl-β-D-thiogalactopyranoside (IPTG).
   6987..7575    -  rep_origin     ori: high-copy-number ColE1/pMB1/pBR322/pUC origin of replication
   7746..8606    -  CDS            AmpR: β-lactamase; bla; confers resistance to ampicillin, carbenicillin, and related antibiotics
   8607..8711    -  promoter       AmpR promoter: bla
   8770..8822    -  misc_feature   bom (fragment): basis of mobility region from pBR322
