[The description below was written by a language model from this plasmid's Addgene catalogue record and pLannotate feature annotations shown in this document.]
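Description:
pcDNA 3.3 C-FLAG PDZD8-T527A is a mammalian expression plasmid of about 8.9 kb, built on a pcDNA-type backbone and intended for transfection into cultured cells. It is propagated in E. coli from a high-copy ColE1/pUC-type origin under ampicillin selection (AmpR with its bla promoter). The backbone also carries an f1 phage origin and remnants of lac regulatory sequences. For selection in mammalian cells, an SV40 enhancer/early promoter drives a neomycin phosphotransferase gene, which confers G418 resistance. A short ble fragment and the SV40 polyadenylation signal follow it.

The payload is the full-length human PDZD8 coding sequence carrying a threonine-to-alanine substitution at residue 527, expressed from the human cytomegalovirus immediate early enhancer and promoter. A FLAG epitope is fused at the C terminus; the annotation detects it as a short fragment matching part of a 3xFLAG sequence, consistent with a single FLAG unit rather than a triple tag. Transcripts are terminated by the HSV thymidine kinase poly(A) signal just downstream, and only a tiny reverse-oriented bGH poly(A) fragment is annotated.

PDZD8 is annotated as a tethering protein that links endoplasmic reticulum and mitochondrial membranes and supports calcium transfer between them. The associated publication concerns AMPK targeting of PDZD8 in a shift of carbon source use from glucose to glutamine. Replacing a threonine with alanine removes a potential phosphorylation site, so the construct probably serves as a non-phosphorylatable mutant for comparison with wild-type PDZD8, although the record does not explicitly state this. The FLAG tag allows detection or immunoprecipitation of the expressed protein.
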