Addgene plasmid #227839: pcDNA 3.3 C-FLAG PDZD8-T527A
Purpose: Used for transfection of cells for expression of C-FLAG PDZD8-T527A
Depositing lab: Sheng-cai Lin. Depositing organization: Xiamen University. Publication: AMPK targets PDZD8 to trigger carbon source shift from glucose to glutamine. Li M, Wang Y, Wei X, Cai WF, Wu J, Zhu M, Wang Y, Liu YH, Xiong J, Qu Q, Chen Y, Tian X, Yao L, Xie R, Li X, Chen S, Huang X, Zhang C, Xie C, Wu Y, Xu Z, Zhang B, Jiang B, Wang ZC, Li Q, Li G, Lin SY, Yu L, Piao HL, Deng X, Han J, Zhang CS, Lin SC. Cell Res. 2024 Jun 19. doi: 10.1038/s41422-024-00985-6. PubMed 38898113.
Backbone
  Vector backbone: pcDNA
  Vector type: Mammalian Expression
Growth in bacteria
  Bacterial resistance: Ampicillin, 100 μg/mL
  Growth temperature: 37°C
  Growth strain: DH5alpha
  Copy number: High Copy
Gene/Insert
  Gene/Insert name: PDZD8
  Species: H. sapiens (human)
  Mutation: T527A
  Entrez Gene: PDZD8 (a.k.a. IDDADF, PDZK8)
  Tag / fusion protein: FLAG (C terminal on insert)
  Cloning method: Ligation Independent Cloning
Terms and licenses: Academic/Nonprofit Terms; Industry Terms: Not Available to Industry
How to cite: pcDNA 3.3 C-FLAG PDZD8-T527A was a gift from Sheng-cai Lin (Addgene plasmid # 227839 ; http://n2t.net/addgene:227839 ; RRID:Addgene_227839)
